>Addgene plasmid #14476 | pPZP FLIPmal-25u | addgene partial sequence | sequence record 20359 | 14476 with FLIPmal 5'-ATACGAGTCTGCGCGTCTTT
TGACGACCGCTGGCGGCGTTGANCACCGCAGTACGCACGGCATACCAGAAAGCGGACATCTGCGGGATGT
TCGGCATGATTTCACCTTTCTGGGCGTTTTCCATGGTGGCGGCAATACGTGGATCTTTCGCCAACTCTTC
CTCGTAAGACTTCAGCGCTACGGCACCCAGCGGTTTGTCTTTATTAACCGCTTCCAGACCTTCATCAGTC
AGCAGATAGTTTTCGAGGAACTCTTTCGCCAGCTCTTTGTTCGGACTGGCGGCGTTAATACCTGCGCTCA
GCACGCCAACGAACGGTTTGGATGGTTGACCCTTGAAGGTCGGCAGTACCGTTACACCATAATTCACTTT
GCTGGTGTCGATGTTGGACCATGCCGCCGGGCCGTTGATGGTCATCGCTGTTTCGCCTTTATTAAAGGCA
GCTTCTGCGATGGAGTAATCGGTGTCTGCATTCATGTGTTTGTTTTTAATCAGGTCAACCAGGAAGGTCA
GACCCGCTTTCGCGCCAGCGTTATCCACGCCCACGTCTTTAATGTCGTACTTGCCGTTTTCATACTTGAA
CGCATAACCCCCGTCAGCAGCAATCAGCGGCCAGGTGAAGTACGGTTCTTGCAGGTTGAACATCAGCGCG
CTCTTACCTTTCGCTTTCAGTTCTTTA
