[The description below was written by a language model from this plasmid's Addgene catalogue record.]
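Description:
pPZP FLIPmal-25u is a plant expression construct built on the pPZP312 binary vector, carrying an expression cassette derived from pRT100. It is maintained as a low-copy plasmid in E. coli under spectinomycin selection, and Basta (phosphinothricin herbicide) resistance serves as the selectable marker in plants. The pPZP family are T-DNA binary vectors generally used for Agrobacterium-mediated plant transformation, although the record does not list the border sequences, origins of replication or other backbone features.

The payload is FLIPmal, a genetically encoded FRET nanosensor of about 2.7 kb in which the E. coli periplasmic maltose-binding protein (MalE/MBP) is sandwiched between ECFP at the N terminus and EYFP at the C terminus. Ligand binding changes the conformation of the binding protein and so alters energy transfer between the two fluorophores, allowing maltose levels to be read out as a change in emission ratio. This version carries the W230A substitution in the binding protein; the "25u" in the name presumably denotes the resulting affinity variant (on the order of 25 micromolar), though the record does not say so explicitly. The sensor was inserted as a HindIII fragment, with both sites retained, together with the promoter from pRT100. The record does not name that promoter, but pRT100-series cassettes are generally known for CaMV 35S promoter and polyadenylation elements.

The associated work concerns FRET sugar nanosensors imaged in Arabidopsis epidermal cells and intact roots, including RNA-silencing mutants, which indicates use for monitoring sugar dynamics in living plant tissue.
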