Addgene plasmid #14476: pPZP FLIPmal-25u
Depositing lab: Wolf Frommer. Depositing organization: Carnegie Institution for Science. Publication: Rapid Metabolism of Glucose Detected with FRET Glucose Nanosensors in Epidermal Cells and Intact Roots of Arabidopsis RNA-Silencing Mutants. Deuschle K, Chaudhuri B, Okumoto S, Lager I, Lalonde S, Frommer WB. Plant Cell. 2006 Sep . 18(9):2314-25. 10.1105/tpc.106.044073 PubMed 16935985.
Backbone
  Vector backbone: pRT100/pPZP312
  Vector type: Plant Expression ; Plant Nanosensor
  Selectable markers: Basta
Growth in bacteria
  Bacterial resistance: Spectinomycin, 50 μg/mL
  Growth temperature: 37°C
  Growth strain: DH5alpha
  Copy number: Low Copy
Gene/Insert
  Gene/Insert name: FLIPmal (alt names: FLIPmalE W230A; MBP)
  Species: E. coli
  Insert size (bp): 2700
  Mutation: W230A
  Tag / fusion protein: ECFP (N terminal on insert); EYFP (C terminal on insert)
  Cloning method: Restriction Enzyme; 5′ cloning site HindIII (not destroyed); 3′ cloning site HindIII (not destroyed)
  Sequencing primers: 5′ N/A
Terms and licenses: Academic/Nonprofit Terms; Industry Terms: Not Available to Industry
Depositor comments: For more information, see http://carnegiedpb.stanford.edu/research/frommer/nanosensors/index.html FLIPmalEW230A with promoter from pRT100.
How to cite: pPZP FLIPmal-25u was a gift from Wolf Frommer (Addgene plasmid # 14476 ; http://n2t.net/addgene:14476 ; RRID:Addgene_14476)
